>Addgene plasmid #77704 | TBRG4 gRNA (BRDN0001162363) | addgene full sequence | sequence record 188270 | Addgene Assembled Sequence
CCCGGGTGCAAAGATGGATAAAGTTTTAAACAGAGAGGAATCTTTGCAGCTAATGGACCTTCTAGGTCTT
GAAAGGAGTGGGAATTGGCTCCGGTGCCCGTCAGTGGGCAGAGCGCACATCGCCCACAGTCCCCGAGAAG
TTGGGGGGAGGGGTCGGCAATTGATCCGGTGCCTAGAGAAGGTGGCGCGGGGTAAACTGGGAAAGTGATG
TCGTGTACTGGCTCCGCCTTTTTCCCGAGGGTGGGGGAGAACCGTATATAAGTGCAGTAGTCGCCGTGAA
CGTTCTTTTTCGCAACGGGTTTGCCGCCAGAACACAGGTAAGTGCCGTGTGTGGTTCCCGCGGGCCTGGC
CTCTTTACGGGTTATGGCCCTTGCGTGCCTTGAATTACTTCCACCTGGCTGCAGTACGTGATTCTTGATC
CCGAGCTTCGGGTTGGAAGTGGGTGGGAGAGTTCGAGGCCTTGCGCTTAAGGAGCCCCTTCGCCTCGTGC
TTGAGTTGAGGCCTGGCCTGGGCGCTGGGGCCGCCGCGTGCGAATCTGGTGGCACCTTCGCGCCTGTCTC
GCTGCTTTCGATAAGTCTCTAGCCATTTAAAATTTTTGATGACCTGCTGCGACGCTTTTTTTCTGGCAAG
ATAGTCTTGTAAATGCGGGCCAAGATCTGCACACTGGTATTTCGGTTTTTGGGGCCGCGGGCGGCGACGG
GGCCCGTGCGTCCCAGCGCACATGTTCGGCGAGGCGGGGCCTGCGAGCGCGGCCACCGAGAATCGGACGG
GGGTAGTCTCAAGCTGGCCGGCCTGCTCTGGTGCCTGGCCTCGCGCCGCCGTGTATCGCCCCGCCCTGGG
CGGCAAGGCTGGCCCGGTCGGCACCAGTTGCGTGAGCGGAAAGATGGCCGCTTCCCGGCCCTGCTGCAGG
GAGCTCAAAATGGAGGACGCGGCGCTCGGGAGAGCGGGCGGGTGAGTCACCCACACAAAGGAAAAGGGCC
TTTCCGTCCTCAGCCGTCGCTTCATGTGACTCCACGGAGTACCGGGCGCCGTCCAGGCACCTCGATTAGT
TCTCGAGCTTTTGGAGTACGTCGTCTTTAGGTTGGGGGGAGGGGTTTTATGCGATGGAGTTTCCCCACAC
TGAGTGGGTGGAGACTGAAGTTAGGCCAGCTTGGCACTTGATGTAATTCTCCTTGGAATTTGCCCTTTTT
GAGTTTGGATCTTGGTTCATTCTCAAGCCTCAGACAGTGGTTCAAAGTTTTTTTCTTCCATTTCAGGTGT
CGTGACGTACGGCCACCATGACCGAGTACAAGCCCACGGTGCGCCTCGCCACCCGCGACGACGTCCCCAG
GGCCGTACGCACCCTCGCCGCCGCGTTCGCCGACTACCCCGCCACGCGCCACACCGTCGATCCGGACCGC
CACATCGAGCGGGTCACCGAGCTGCAAGAACTCTTCCTCACGCGCGTCGGGCTCGACATCGGCAAGGTGT
GGGTCGCGGACGACGGCGCCGCCGTGGCGGTCTGGACCACGCCGGAGAGCGTCGAAGCGGGGGCGGTGTT
CGCCGAGATCGGCCCGCGCATGGCCGAGTTGAGCGGTTCCCGGCTGGCCGCGCAGCAACAGATGGAAGGC
CTCCTGGCGCCGCACCGGCCCAAGGAGCCCGCGTGGTTCCTGGCCACCGTCGGAGTCTCGCCCGACCACC
AGGGCAAGGGTCTGGGCAGCGCCGTCGTGCTCCCCGGAGTGGAGGCGGCCGAGCGCGCCGGGGTGCCCGC
CTTCCTGGAGACCTCCGCGCCCCGCAACCTCCCCTTCTACGAGCGGCTCGGCTTCACCGTCACCGCCGAC
GTCGAGGTGCCCGAAGGACCGCGCACCTGGTGCATGACCCGCAAGCCCGGTGCCTGAACGCGTTAAGTCG
ACAATCAACCTCTGGATTACAAAATTTGTGAAAGATTGACTGGTATTCTTAACTATGTTGCTCCTTTTAC
GCTATGTGGATACGCTGCTTTAATGCCTTTGTATCATGCTATTGCTTCCCGTATGGCTTTCATTTTCTCC
TCCTTGTATAAATCCTGGTTGCTGTCTCTTTATGAGGAGTTGTGGCCCGTTGTCAGGCAACGTGGCGTGG
TGTGCACTGTGTTTGCTGACGCAACCCCCACTGGTTGGGGCATTGCCACCACCTGTCAGCTCCTTTCCGG
GACTTTCGCTTTCCCCCTCCCTATTGCCACGGCGGAACTCATCGCCGCCTGCCTTGCCCGCTGCTGGACA
GGGGCTCGGCTGTTGGGCACTGACAATTCCGTGGTGTTGTCGGGGAAATCATCGTCCTTTCCTTGGCTGC
TCGCCTGTGTTGCCACCTGGATTCTGCGCGGGACGTCCTTCTGCTACGTCCCTTCGGCCCTCAATCCAGC
GGACCTTCCTTCCCGCGGCCTGCTGCCGGCTCTGCGGCCTCTTCCGCGTCTTCGCCTTCGCCCTCAGACG
AGTCGGATCTCCCTTTGGGCCGCCTCCCCGCGTCGACTTTAAGACCAATGACTTACAAGGCAGCTGTAGA
TCTTAGCCACTTTTTAAAAGAAAAGGGGGGACTGGAAGGGCTAATTCACTCCCAACGAAGACAAGATCTG
CTTTTTGCTTGTACTGGGTCTCTCTGGTTAGACCAGATCTGAGCCTGGGAGCTCTCTGGCTAACTAGGGA
ACCCACTGCTTAAGCCTCAATAAAGCTTGCCTTGAGTGCTTCAAGTAGTGTGTGCCCGTCTGTTGTGTGA
CTCTGGTAACTAGAGATCCCTCAGACCCTTTTAGTCAGTGTGGAAAATCTCTAGCAGTACGTATAGTAGT
TCATGTCATCTTATTATTCAGTATTTATAACTTGCAAAGAAATGAATATCAGAGAGTGAGAGGAACTTGT
TTATTGCAGCTTATAATGGTTACAAATAAAGCAATAGCATCACAAATTTCACAAATAAAGCATTTTTTTC
ACTGCATTCTAGTTGTGGTTTGTCCAAACTCATCAATGTATCTTATCATGTCTGGCTCTAGCTATCCCGC
CCCTAACTCCGCCCATCCCGCCCCTAACTCCGCCCAGTTCCGCCCATTCTCCGCCCCATGGCTGACTAAT
TTTTTTTATTTATGCAGAGGCCGAGGCCGCCTCGGCCTCTGAGCTATTCCAGAAGTAGTGAGGAGGCTTT
TTTGGAGGCCTAGGGACGTACCCAATTCGCCCTATAGTGAGTCGTATTACGCGCGCTCACTGGCCGTCGT
TTTACAACGTCGTGACTGGGAAAACCCTGGCGTTACCCAACTTAATCGCCTTGCAGCACATCCCCCTTTC
GCCAGCTGGCGTAATAGCGAAGAGGCCCGCACCGATCGCCCTTCCCAACAGTTGCGCAGCCTGAATGGCG
AATGGG
[124 nt withheld, positions 3367-3490]
C
[91 nt withheld, positions 3492-3582]
A
[49 nt withheld, positions 3584-3632]
CCTTTGACGTTGGAGTCCACGTTCTTT
[37 nt withheld, positions 3660-3696]
ACCCTATCTCGGTCTATTCTTTTGATTTATAAGGGATTTTGCCGATTTCGGCCTATTGGTTAAAAAATGA
GCTGATTTAACAAAAATTTAACGCGAATTTTAACAAAATATTAACGCTTACAATTTAGGTGGCACTTTTC
GGGGAAATGTGCGCGGAACCCCTATTTGTTTATTTTTCTAAATACATTCAAATATGTATCCGCTCATGAG
ACAATAACCCTGATAAATGCTTCAATAATATTGAAAAAGGAAGAGTATGAGTATTCAACATTTCCGTGTC
GCCCTTATTCCCTTTTTTGCGGCATTTTGCCTTCCTGTTTTTGCTCACCCAGAAACGCTGGTGAAAGTAA
AAGATGCTGAAGATCAGTTGGGTGCACGAGTGGGTTACATCGAACTGGATCTCAACAGCGGTAAGATCCT
TGAGAGTTTTCGCCCCGAAGAACGTTTTCCAATGATGAGCACTTTTAAAGTTCTGCTATGTGGCGCGGTA
TTATCCCGTATTGACGCCGGGCAAGAGCAACTCGGTCGCCGCATACACTATTCTCAGAATGACTTGGTTG
AGTACTCACCAGTCACAGAAAAGCATCTTACGGATGGCATGACAGTAAGAGAATTATGCAGTGCTGCCAT
AACCATGAGTGATAACACTGCGGCCAACTTACTTCTGACAACGATCGGAGGACCGAAGGAGCTAACCGCT
TTTTTGCACAACATGGGGGATCATGTAACTCGCCTTGATCGTTGGGAACCGGAGCTGAATGAAGCCATAC
CAAACGACGAGCGTGACACCACGATGCCTGTAGCAATGGCAACAACGTTGCGCAAACTATTAACTGGCGA
ACTACTTACTCTAGCTTCCCGGCAACAATTAATAGACTGGATGGAGGCGGATAAAGTTGCAGGACCACTT
CTGCGCTCGGCCCTTCCGGCTGGCTGGTTTATTGCTGATAAATCTGGAGCCGGTGAGCGTGGGTCTCGCG
GTATCATTGCAGCACTGGGGCCAGATGGTAAGCCCTCCCGTATCGTAGTTATCTACACGACGGGGAGTCA
GGCAACTATGGATGAACGAAATAGACAGATCGCTGAGATAGGTGCCTCACTGATTAAGCATTGGTAACTG
TCAGACCAAGTTTACTCATATATACTTTAGATTGATTTAAAACTTCATTTTTAATTTAAAAGGATCTAGG
TGAAGATCCTTTTTGATAATCTCATGACCAAAATCCCTTAACGTGAGTTTTCGTTCCACTGAGCGTCAGA
CCCCGTAGAAAAGATCAAAGGATCTTCTTGAGATCCTTTTTTTCTGCGCGTAATCTGCTGCTTGCAAACA
AAAAAACCACCGCTACCAGCGGTGGTTTGTTTGCCGGATCAAGAGCTACCAACTCTTTTTCCGAAGGTAA
CTGGCTTCAGCAGAGCGCAGATACCAAATACTGTTCTTCTAGTGTAGCCGTAGTTAGGCCACCACTTCAA
GAACTCTGTAGCACCGCCTACATACCTCGCTCTGCTAATCCTGTTACCAGTGGCTGCTGCCAGTGGCGAT
AAGTCGTGTCTTACCGGGTTGGACTCAAGACGATAGTTACCGGATAAGGCGCAGCGGTCGGGCTGAACGG
GGGGTTCGTGCACACAGCCCAGCTTGGAGCGAACGACCTACACCGAACTGAGATACCTACAGCGTGAGCT
ATGAGAAAGCGCCACGCTTCCCGAAGGGAGAAAGGCGGACAGGTATCCGGTAAGCGGCAGGGTCGGAACA
GGAGAGCGCACGAGGGAGCTTCCAGGGGGAAACGCCTGGTATCTTTATAGTCCTGTCGGGTTTCGCCACC
TCTGACTTGAGCGTCGATTTTTGTGATGCTCGTCAGGGGGGCGGAGCCTATGGAAAAACGCCAGCAACGC
GGCCTTTTTACGGTTCCTGGCCTTTTGCTGGCCTTTTGCTCACATGTTCTTTCCTGCGTTATCCCCTGAT
TCTGTGGATAACCGTATTACCGCCTTTGAGTGAGCTGATACCGCTCGCCGCAGCCGAACGACCGAGCGCA
GCGAGTCAGTGAGCGAGGAAGCGGAAGAGCGCCCAATACGCAAACCGCCTCTCCCCGCGCGTTGGCCGAT
TCATTAATGCAGCTGGCACGACAGGTTTCCCGACTGGAAAGCGGGCAGTGAGCGCAACGCAATTAATGTG
AGTTAGCTCACTCATTAGGCACCCCAGGCTTTACACTTTATGCTTCCGGCTCGTATGTTGTGTGGAATTG
TGAGCGGATAACAATTTCACACAGGAAACAGCTATGACCATGATTACGCCAAGCGCGCAATTAACCCTCA
CTAAAGGGAACAAAAGCTGGAGCTGCAAGCTTAATGTAGTCTTATGCAATACTCTTGTAGTCTTGCAACA
TGGTAACGATGAGTTAGCAACATGCCTTACAAGGAGAGAAAAAGCACCGTGCATGCCGATTGGTGGAAGT
AAGGTGGTACGATCGTGCCTTATTAGGAAGGCAACAGACGGGTCTGACATGGATTGGACGAACCACTGAA
TTGCCGCATTGCAGAGATATTGTATTTAAGTGCCTAGCTCGATACATAAACGGGTCTCTCTGGTTAGACC
AGATCTGAGCCTGGGAGCTCTCTGGCTAACTAGGGAACCCACTGCTTAAGCCTCAATAAAGCTTGCCTTG
AGTGCTTCAAGTAGTGTGTGCCCGTCTGTTGTGTGACTCTGGTAACTAGAGATCCCTCAGACCCTTTTAG
TCAGTGTGGAAAATCTCTAGCAGTGGCGCCCGAACAGGGACTTGAAAGCGAAAGGGAAACCAGAGGAGCT
CTCTCGACGCAGGACTCGGCTTGCTGAAGCGCGCACGGCAAGAGGCGAGGGGCGGCGACTGGTGAGTACG
CCAAAAATTTTGACTAGCGGAGGCTAGAAGGAGAGAGATGGGTGCGAGAGCGTCAGTATTAAGCGGGGGA
GAATTAGATCGCGATGGGAAAAAATTCGGTTAAGGCCAGGGGGAAAGAAAAAATATAAATTAAAACATAT
AGTATGGGCAAGCAGGGAGCTAGAACGATTCGCAGTTAATCCTGGCCTGTTAGAAACATCAGAAGGCTGT
AGACAAATACTGGGACAGCTACAACCATCCCTTCAGACAGGATCAGAAGAACTTAGATCATTATATAATA
CAGTAGCAACCCTCTATTGTGTGCATCAAAGGATAGAGATAAAAGACACCAAGGAAGCTTTAGACAAGAT
AGAGGAAGAGCAAAACAAAAGTAAGACCACCGCACAGCAAGCGGCCGCTGATCTTCAGACCTGGAGGAGG
AGATATGAGGGACAATTGGAGAAGTGAATTATATAAATATAAAGTAGTAAAAATTGAACCATTAGGAGTA
GCACCCACCAAGGCAAAGAGAAGAGTGGTGCAGAGAGAAAAAAGAGCAGTGGGAATAGGAGCTTTGTTCC
TTGGGTTCTTGGGAGCAGCAGGAAGCACTATGGGCGCAGCGTCAATGACGCTGACGGTACAGGCCAGACA
ATTATTGTCTGGTATAGTGCAGCAGCAGAACAATTTGCTGAGGGCTATTGAGGCGCAACAGCATCTGTTG
CAACTCACAGTCTGGGGCATCAAGCAGCTCCAGGCAAGAATCCTGGCTGTGGAAAGATACCTAAAGGATC
AACAGCTCCTGGGGATTTGGGGTTGCTCTGGAAAACTCATTTGCACCACTGCTGTGCCTTGGAATGCTAG
TTGGAGTAATAAATCTCTGGAACAGATTTGGAATCACACGACCTGGATGGAGTGGGACAGAGAAATTAAC
AATTACACAAGCTTAATACACTCCTTAATTGAAGAATCGCAAAACCAGCAAGAAAAGAATGAACAAGAAT
TATTGGAATTAGATAAATGGGCAAGTTTGTGGAATTGGTTTAACATAACAAATTGGCTGTGGTATATAAA
ATTATTCATAATGATAGTAGGAGGCTTGGTAGGTTTAAGAATAGTTTTTGCTGTACTTTCTATAGTGAAT
AGAGTTAGGCAGGGATATTCACCATTATCGTTTCAGACCCACCTCCCAACCCCGAGGGGACCCAGAGAGG
GCCTATTTCCCATGATTCCTTCATATTTGCATATACGATACAAGGCTGTTAGAGAGATAATTAGAATTAA
TTTGACTGTAAACACAAAGATATTAGTACAAAATACGTGACGTAGAAAGTAATAATTTCTTGGGTAGTTT
GCAGTTTTAAAATTATGTTTTAAAATGGACTATCATATGCTTACCGTAACTTGAAAGTATTTCGATTTCT
TGGCTTTATATATCTTGTGGAAAGGACGAAACACCGGAGGGTACCATGCCAGACCGGTTTTAGAGCTAGA
AATAGCAAGTTAAAATAAGGCTAGTCCGTTATCAACTTGAAAAAGTGGCACCGAGTCGGTGCTTTTTTAA
GCTTGGCGTAACTAGATCTTGAGACAAATGGCAGTATTCATCCACAATTTTAAAAGAAAAGGGGGGATTG
GGGGGTACAGTGCAGGGGAAAGAATAGTAGACATAATAGCAACAGACATACAAACTAAAGAATTACAAAA
ACAAATTACAAAAATTCAAAATTTTCGGGTTTATTACAGGGACAGCAGAGATCCACTTTGGCGCCGGCTC
GAGGGGG
Features (pLannotate 1.2.2; 29 found; start..end, strand, type, name):
     14..80      +  CDS            small t antigen (fragment): SV40 (simian virus 40) small t antigen
    106..317     +  promoter       EF-1α core promoter: core promoter for human elongation factor EF-1α
    318..1256    +  intron         EF-1α intron A: intron upstream of the start codon of human EF-1α
   1278..1877    +  CDS            PuroR (fragment): puromycin N-acetyltransferase; pac from Streptomyces; confers resistance to puromycin
   1893..2481    +  misc_feature   WPRE: woodchuck hepatitis virus posttranscriptional regulatory element
   2532..2551    +  misc_feature   cPPT/CTS (fragment): central polypurine tract and central termination sequence of HIV-1
   2553..2786    +  LTR            3' LTR (ΔU3): self-inactivating 3' long terminal repeat (LTR) from HIV-1
   2864..2985    +  polyA_signal   SV40 poly(A) signal: SV40 polyadenylation signal
   3025..3160    +  rep_origin     SV40 ori: SV40 origin of replication
   3181..3199    -  promoter       T7 promoter: promoter for bacteriophage T7 RNA polymerase
   3207..3362    +  CDS            lacZα (fragment): LacZα fragment of β-galactosidase; lacZ fragment
   3367..3795    +  rep_origin     f1 ori (sequence partly withheld): f1 bacteriophage origin of replication; arrow indicates direction of (+) strand synthesis
   3848..3952    +  promoter       AmpR promoter: bla
   3953..4813    +  CDS            AmpR: β-lactamase; bla; confers resistance to ampicillin, carbenicillin, and related antibiotics
   4984..5572    +  rep_origin     ori: high-copy-number ColE1/pMB1/pBR322/pUC origin of replication
   5755..5847    +  CDS            lacI (fragment): lac repressor; lacI; The lac repressor binds to the lac operator to inhibit transcription in E. coli. This inhibition can be relieved by adding lactose or isopropyl-β-D-thiogalactopyranoside (IPTG).
   5860..5881    +  protein_bind   CAP binding site: CAP binding activates transcription in the presence of cAMP. E. coli catabolite activator protein
   5896..5926    +  promoter       lac promoter: promoter for the E. coli lac operon
   5934..5950    +  protein_bind   lac operator: The lac repressor binds to the lac operator to inhibit transcription in E. coli. This inhibition can be relieved by adding lactose or isopropyl-β-D-thiogalactopyranoside (IPTG). lac repressor encoded by lacI
   5995..6013    +  promoter       T3 promoter: promoter for bacteriophage T3 RNA polymerase
   6041..6267    +  promoter       RSV promoter: Rous sarcoma virus enhancer/promoter
   6268..6448    +  LTR            5' LTR (truncated): truncated 5' long terminal repeat (LTR) from HIV-1
   6495..6620    +  misc_feature   HIV-1 Ψ: packaging signal of human immunodeficiency virus type 1
   6604..6967    +  CDS            HIV-1 gag (fragment): gag protein from human immunodeficiency virus 1; gag
   7113..7346    +  misc_feature   RRE: The Rev response element (RRE) of HIV-1 allows for Rev-dependent mRNA export from the nucleus to the cytoplasm.
   7723..7749    +  CDS            Rev (fragment): human immunodeficiency virus 1 (HIV-1) Rev protein; rev; enhances nuclear export of unspliced and incompletely spliced viral mRNAs
   7753..7993    +  promoter       U6 promoter: RNA polymerase III promoter for human U6 snRNA
   8023..8098    +  misc_RNA       gRNA scaffold: guide RNA scaffold for the Streptococcus pyogenes CRISPR/Cas9 system
   8154..8271    +  misc_feature   cPPT/CTS: central polypurine tract and central termination sequence of HIV-1
