[The description below was written by a language model from this plasmid's Addgene catalogue record and pLannotate feature annotations shown in this document.]
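Description:
TBRG4 gRNA (BRDN0001162363) is a third-generation lentiviral guide RNA plasmid built on the lentiGuide-Puro backbone and designed to target human TBRG4 (also known as CPR2 or FASTKD4) for CRISPR-Cas9 editing. It is one member of a human kinome gRNA collection, and the guide was designed against several TBRG4 reference transcripts. In bacteria the 8.3 kb plasmid is maintained at high copy through a ColE1/pUC-type origin and selected with ampicillin via the β-lactamase gene. An f1 origin, an SV40 origin and remnants of lac and phage-promoter cloning sequences are also annotated in the backbone.

The transfer cassette is framed by an RSV promoter-driven truncated HIV-1 5' LTR and a self-inactivating ΔU3 3' LTR followed by an SV40 polyadenylation signal. The RSV promoter makes genomic RNA production Tat-independent, and the U3 deletion disables LTR promoter activity after integration. Between the LTRs lie the Ψ packaging signal with a partial gag sequence, the Rev response element for nuclear export of the viral RNA, and a cPPT/CTS that aids nuclear import. The payload consists of two expression units. A human U6 RNA polymerase III promoter drives the TBRG4-specific spacer fused to the Streptococcus pyogenes gRNA scaffold. An EF-1α core promoter with its intron A drives the puromycin N-acetyltransferase gene, followed by a WPRE to enhance transcript expression, allowing puromycin selection of transduced mammalian cells.

The plasmid does not encode Cas9, so it is intended for use alongside a separate Cas9 lentiviral vector or in cells that already express Cas9, typically for TBRG4 knockout or loss-of-function studies.
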