Addgene plasmid #77704: TBRG4 gRNA (BRDN0001162363)
Purpose: 3rd generation lentiviral gRNA plasmid targeting human TBRG4
Depositing lab: John Doench & David Root. Depositing organization: Broad Institute. Publication: Optimized sgRNA design to maximize activity and minimize off-target effects of CRISPR-Cas9. Doench JG, Fusi N, Sullender M, Hegde M, Vaimberg EW, Donovan KF, Smith I, Tothova Z, Wilen C, Orchard R, Virgin HW, Listgarten J, Root DE. Nat Biotechnol. 2016 Jan 18. doi: 10.1038/nbt.3437. PubMed 26780180.
Backbone
  Vector backbone: lentiGuide-Puro
  Backbone manufacturer: Zhang Lab (Addgene plasmid # 52963)
  Vector type: Mammalian Expression, Lentiviral, CRISPR
  Selectable markers: Puromycin
Growth in bacteria
  Bacterial resistance: Ampicillin, 100 μg/mL
  Growth temperature: 37°C
  Growth strain: DH5alpha
  Copy number: High Copy
Gene/Insert
  Gene/Insert name: TBRG4 (alt names: TBRG4; NM_001261834.1)
  gRNA/shRNA sequence: GAGGGTACCATGCCAGACCG
  Species: H. sapiens (human)
  Entrez Gene: TBRG4 (a.k.a. CPR2, FASTKD4)
  Promoter: hU6
  Cloning method: Unknown
  Sequencing primers: 5′ U6-F; 3′ pS2-R
Terms and licenses: Academic/Nonprofit Terms; Industry Terms: Not Available to Industry
Depositor comments: The gRNA was designed to target the following Genbank reference sequence(s): NM_001261834.1,NM_004749.3,NM_030900.3,NM_199122.2. Note that this plasmid does NOT contain Cas9. It should be used in conjunction with lentiCas9-Blast (Addgene #52962) or otherwise with cell lines already expressing Cas9. Browse the full kinome gRNA library at http://www.addgene.org/pooled-library/broadgpp-human-kinome/ or visit http://www.broadinstitute.org/rnai/public/ for detailed protocols and information.
How to cite: TBRG4 gRNA (BRDN0001162363) was a gift from John Doench & David Root (Addgene plasmid # 77704 ; http://n2t.net/addgene:77704 ; RRID:Addgene_77704)
