>Addgene plasmid #77704 | TBRG4 gRNA (BRDN0001162363) | depositor partial sequence | sequence record 145164 | Target Sequence
GAGGGTACCATGCCAGACCG
