>Addgene plasmid #77704 | TBRG4 gRNA (BRDN0001162363) | addgene partial sequence | sequence record 188269 | hU6-F
GAAAGTAATAATTTCTTGGGTAGTTTGCAGTTTTAAAATTATGTTTTAAAATGGACTATCATATGCTTAC
CGTAACTTGAAAGTATTTCGATTTCTTGGCTTTATATATCTTGTGGAAAGGACGAAACACCGGAGGGTAC
CATGCCAGACCGGTTTTAGAGCTAGAAATAGCAAGTTAAAATAAGGCTAGTCCGTTATCAACTTGAAAAA
GTGGCACCGAGTCGGTGCTTTTTTAAGCTTGGCGTAACTAGATCTTGAGACAAATGGCAGTATTCATCCA
CAATTTTAAAAGAAAAGGGGGGATTGGGGGGTACAGTGCAGGGGAAAGAATAGTAGACATAATAGCAACA
GACATACAAACTAAAGAATTACAAAAACAAATTACAAAAATTCAAAATTTTCGGGTTTATTACAGGGACA
GCAGAGATCCACTTTGGCGCCGGCTCGAGGGGGCCCGGGTGCAAAGATGGATAAAGTTTTAAACAGAGAG
GAATCTTTGCAGCTAATGGACCTTCTAGGTCTTGAAAGGAGTGGGAATTGGCTCCGGTGCCCGTCAGTGG
GCAGAGCGCA
